Addgene plasmid #121054: pJW1583
Purpose: GFP^SEC^AID*::3xFLAG vector with ccdB sites for cloning homology arms.
Depositing lab: Jordan Ward. Depositing organization: University of California, Santa Cruz. Publication: An expanded auxin-inducible degron toolkit for Caenorhabditis elegans. Ashley GE, Duong T, Levenson MT, Martinez MAQ, Johnson LC, Hibshman JD, Saeger HN, Palmisano NJ, Doonan R, Martinez-Mendez R, Davidson BR, Zhang W, Ragle JM, Medwig-Kinney TN, Sirota SS, Goldstein B, Matus DQ, Dickinson DJ, Reiner DJ, Ward JD. Genetics. 2021 Mar 31;217(3). pii: 6104563. doi: 10.1093/genetics/iyab006. PubMed 33677541.
Backbone
  Vector backbone: pUC19 (modified)
  Backbone size w/o insert (bp): 2600
  Total vector size (bp): 10500
  Modifications to backbone: Addition of ccdB markers to facilitate homology arm cloning
  Vector type: Worm Expression, Cre/Lox, CRISPR
  Selectable markers: Hygromycin
Growth in bacteria
  Bacterial resistance: Ampicillin, 100 μg/mL
  Growth temperature: 30°C
  Growth strain: NEB Turbo
  Copy number: High Copy
Gene/Insert
  Gene/Insert name: GFP^SEC^AID*::3xFlag
  Species: C. elegans (nematode), Synthetic
  Insert size (bp): 6850
  Tag / fusion protein: C. elegans codon optimized GFP; auxin-inducible degron (AID*); 3xFLAG
  Cloning method: Gibson Cloning
  Sequencing primers: 5′ M13 Forward (tgtaaaacgacggccagt); 3′ M13 Reverse (caggaaacagctatgaccatg)
Terms and licenses: Academic/Nonprofit Terms; Industry Terms: Not Available to Industry
Depositor comments: This plasmid is derived from pDD282 (AddGene plasmid 66823)
How to cite: pJW1583 was a gift from Jordan Ward (Addgene plasmid # 121054 ; http://n2t.net/addgene:121054 ; RRID:Addgene_121054)
