[The description below was written by a language model from this plasmid's Addgene catalogue record and pLannotate feature annotations shown in this document.]
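Description:
pJW1583 is a CRISPR/Cas9 homology-directed repair template vector for Caenorhabditis elegans, built on a modified pUC19 backbone and derived from pDD282. It replicates in E. coli from the high-copy pUC-type origin and is selected with ampicillin via AmpR. Two ccdB toxin cassettes, each with an adjacent ccdA fragment, sit in opposite orientations on either side of the payload. They mark the positions where 5′ and 3′ homology arms for a target locus are cloned, so that replacing them gives counter-selection against the parental plasmid in standard strains. The sequenced record is about 10.7 kb, close to the catalogued size.

The roughly 6.9 kb insert is a GFP^SEC^AID*::3xFLAG tagging module. A C. elegans codon-optimised GFP containing synthetic introns is followed by a self-excising cassette (SEC) bounded by two loxP sites. Downstream come the minimal auxin-inducible degron (AID*) and FLAG epitope repeats, catalogued as 3xFLAG. Within the SEC the annotation shows sqt-1 collagen sequence, which presumably supplies a visible morphological marker, and a hygromycin resistance gene for drug selection of worms. It also shows a Cre recombinase coding sequence with a tbb-2 terminator beside hsp-16.1 heat-shock gene sequence, suggesting heat-inducible Cre, although no promoter is explicitly annotated. Once knock-in animals have been selected, Cre expression recombines the loxP sites and removes the cassette. This should leave a continuous GFP::AID*::3xFLAG fusion at the endogenous gene.

The vector is part of an expanded auxin-inducible degron toolkit. The tagged protein can be imaged through GFP and detected through FLAG. In the presence of TIR1, auxin can be used to deplete it conditionally.
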