Features (pLannotate 1.2.2; 28 found; start..end, strand, type, name):
    137..236     +  misc_feature   bom (fragment): basis of mobility region from pBR322
    242..395     -  CDS            lacZα (fragment): LacZα fragment of β-galactosidase; lacZ fragment
    498..656     +  CDS            ccdA (fragment): CCDA_ECO57 - Also known as H, letA. Experimental evidence at protein level: Swiss-Prot protein existence level 1. Antitoxin component of a type II toxin-antitoxin (TA) system which inhibits the post-segregational killing (PSK) of plasmid-free cells, also referred to as a plasmid addiction system. Binds to and blocks the activity of CcdB; will also remove bound CcdB protein from the CcdB-GyrA complex by forming a CcdA-CcdB complex, a process termed rejuvenation. Functions as a transcriptional corepressor for the ccdAB operon, repression also requires CcdB (By similarity). From Escherichia coli
    661..966     +  CDS            ccdB: CcdB, a bacterial toxin that poisons DNA gyrase; ccdB; Plasmids containing the ccdB gene cannot be propagated in standard E. coli strains.
   1059..1901    +  CDS            mEGFP (fragment): monomeric enhanced GFP, optimized with synthetic introns for expression in C. elegans
   1940..1973    +  protein_bind   loxP: Cre-mediated recombination occurs in the 8-bp core sequence (GCATACAT). Cre recombinase
   2767..2913    +  CDS            sqt-1 (fragment): SQT1_CAEEL - Also known as rol-5. Protein inferred from homology: Swiss-Prot protein existence level 3. Nematode cuticles are composed largely of collagen-like proteins. The cuticle functions both as an exoskeleton and as a barrier to protect the worm from its environment. This is a collagen critical for organismal morphogenesis. Mutations in sqt-1 can lengthen, shorten, or helically twist the entire animal. From Caenorhabditis elegans.
   2946..3785    +  CDS            sqt-1 (fragment): SQT1_CAEEL - Also known as rol-5. Protein inferred from homology: Swiss-Prot protein existence level 3. Nematode cuticles are composed largely of collagen-like proteins. The cuticle functions both as an exoskeleton and as a barrier to protect the worm from its environment. This is a collagen critical for organismal morphogenesis. Mutations in sqt-1 can lengthen, shorten, or helically twist the entire animal. From Caenorhabditis elegans.
   3829..4152    -  terminator     tbb-2 terminator: tbb-2; transcription terminator for the C. elegans tubulin beta-2 gene
   4161..5291    -  CDS            cre: RECR_BPP1 - Experimental evidence at protein level: Swiss-Prot protein existence level 1. Catalyzes site-specific recombination between two 34-base- pair LOXP sites. Its role is to maintain the phage genome as a monomeric unit-copy plasmid in the lysogenic state. From Escherichia phage P1 (Bacteriophage P1).
   5640..5690    +  CDS            hsp-16.1 (fragment): HSP11_CAEEL - Also known as hsp16-1b. Experimental evidence at transcript level: Swiss-Prot protein existence level 2. From Caenorhabditis elegans.
   6071..6091    +  protein_bind   attB1: mutant version of attB; core recombination site for the Gateway® BP reaction BP Clonase™
   6097..7122    +  CDS            HygR: aminoglycoside phosphotransferase from E. coli; aph(4)-Ia; confers resistance to hygromycin
   7126..7146    -  protein_bind   attB2: mutant version of attB; core recombination site for the Gateway® BP reaction BP Clonase™
   7500..7533    +  protein_bind   loxP: Cre-mediated recombination occurs in the 8-bp core sequence (GCATACAT). Cre recombinase
   7579..7711    +  CDS            mini-AID (fragment): minimal degron from the auxin-responsive IAA17 protein of Arabidopsis thaliana (Kubota et al., 2013) acts as an auxin-inducible degron (AID) in the presence of TIR1
   7765..7788    +  CDS            5xFLAG (fragment): five tandem FLAG® epitope tags
   7792..7815    +  CDS            FLAG: FLAG® epitope tag, followed by an enterokinase cleavage site
   7863..8168    -  CDS            ccdB: CcdB, a bacterial toxin that poisons DNA gyrase; ccdB; Plasmids containing the ccdB gene cannot be propagated in standard E. coli strains.
   8173..8331    -  CDS            ccdA (fragment): CCDA_ECO57 - Also known as H, letA. Experimental evidence at protein level: Swiss-Prot protein existence level 1. Antitoxin component of a type II toxin-antitoxin (TA) system which inhibits the post-segregational killing (PSK) of plasmid-free cells, also referred to as a plasmid addiction system. Binds to and blocks the activity of CcdB; will also remove bound CcdB protein from the CcdB-GyrA complex by forming a CcdA-CcdB complex, a process termed rejuvenation. Functions as a transcriptional corepressor for the ccdAB operon, repression also requires CcdB (By similarity). From Escherichia coli
   8462..8484    -  protein_bind   lac operator (fragment): The lac repressor binds to the lac operator to inhibit transcription in E. coli. This inhibition can be relieved by adding lactose or isopropyl-β-D-thiogalactopyranoside (IPTG). lac repressor encoded by lacI
   8488..8518    -  promoter       lac promoter: promoter for the E. coli lac operon
   8533..8554    -  protein_bind   CAP binding site: CAP binding activates transcription in the presence of cAMP. E. coli catabolite activator protein
   8567..8659    -  CDS            lacI (fragment): lac repressor; lacI; The lac repressor binds to the lac operator to inhibit transcription in E. coli. This inhibition can be relieved by adding lactose or isopropyl-β-D-thiogalactopyranoside (IPTG).
   8842..9430    -  rep_origin     ori: high-copy-number ColE1/pMB1/pBR322/pUC origin of replication
   9601..10461   -  CDS            AmpR: β-lactamase; bla; confers resistance to ampicillin, carbenicillin, and related antibiotics
  10462..10566   -  promoter       AmpR promoter: bla
  10661..35      +  CDS            rop (fragment) (across the origin): Rop protein, which maintains plasmids at low copy number; rop
>Addgene plasmid #121054 | pJW1583 | addgene full sequence | sequence record 235990 | Addgene NGS Result
TCGCGCGTTTCGGTGATGACGGTGAAAACCTCTGACACATGCAGCTCCCGGAGACGGTCACAGCTTGTCT
GTAAGCGGATGCCGGGAGCAGACAAGCCCGTCAGGGCGCGTCAGCGGGTGTTGGCGGGTGTCGGGGCTGG
CTTAACTATGCGGCATCAGAGCAGATTGTACTGAGAGTGCACCATATGCGGTGTGAAATACCGCACAGAT
GCGTAAGGAGAAAATACCGCATCAGGCGCCATTCGCCATTCAGGCTGCGCAACTGTTGGGAAGGGCGATC
GGTGCGGGCCTCTTCGCTATTACGCCAGCTGGCGAAAGGGGGATGTGCTGCAAGGCGATTAAGTTGGGTA
ACGCCAGGGTTTTCCCAGTCACGACGTTGTAAAACGACGGCCAGTCGCCGGCACTAGTTACCCGAAGTAT
GTCAAAAAGAGGTATGCTATGAAGCAGCGTATTACAGTGACAGTTGACAGCGACAGCTATCAGTTGCTCA
AGGCATATATGATGTCAATATCTCCGGTTCGGTAAGCACAACCATGCAGAATGAAGCCCGTCGTCTGCGT
GCCGAACGCTGGAAAGCGGAAAATCAGGAAGGGATGGCTGAGGTCGCCCGGTTTATTGAAATGAACGGCT
CTTTTGCCGACGAGAACAGGGGCTGGTGAAATGCAGTTTAAGGTTTACACCTATAAAAGAGAGAGCCGTT
ATCGTCTGTTTGTGGATGTACAGAGTGATATTATTGACACGCCCGGGCGACGGATGGTGATCCCCCTGGC
CAGTGCACGTCTGCTGTCAGATAAAGTCCCCCGTGAACTTTACCCGGTGGTGCATATCGGGGATGAAAGC
TGGCGCATGATGACCACCGATATGGCCAGTGTGCCGGTCTCCGTTATCGGGGAAGAAGTGGCTGATCTCA
GCCACCGCGAAAATGACATCAAAAACGCCATTAACCTGATGTTCTGGGGAATATAAATGTCAGGCTCCCT
TATACACAGCCAGTCTGCAGGTCGACCTAGGGAGCATCGGGAGCCTCAGGAGCATCGATGAGTAAAGGAG
AAGAATTGTTCACTGGAGTTGTCCCAATCCTCGTCGAGCTCGACGGAGACGTCAACGGACACAAGTTCTC
CGTCTCCGGAGAGGGAGAGGGAGACGCCACCTACGGAAAGCTCACCCTCAAGTTCATCTGCACCACCGGA
AAGCTCCCAGTCCCATGGCCAACCCTCGTCACCACCTTCTGCTACGGAGTCCAATGCTTCTCCCGTTACC
CAGACCACATGAAGCGTCACGACTTCTTCAAGTCCGCCATGCCAGAGGGATACGTCCAAGAGCGTACCAT
CTTCTTCAAGGTAAGTTTAAACATATATATACTAACTACTGATTATTTAAATTTTCAGGACGACGGAAAC
TACAAGACCCGTGCCGAGGTCAAGTTCGAGGGAGACACCCTCGTCAACCGTATCGAGCTCAAGGTAAGTT
TAAACAGTTCGGTACTAACTAACCATACATATTTAAATTTTCAGGGAATCGACTTCAAGGAGGACGGAAA
CATCCTCGGACACAAGCTCGAGTACAACTACAACTCCCACAACGTCTACATCATGGCCGACAAGCAAAAG
AACGGAATCAAGGTCAACTTCAAGGTAAGTTTAAACATGATTTTACTAACTAACTAATCTGATTTAAATT
TTCAGATCCGTCACAACATCGAGGACGGATCCGTCCAACTCGCCGACCACTACCAACAAAACACCCCAAT
CGGAGACGGACCAGTCCTCCTCCCAGACAACCACTACCTCTCCACCCAATCCGCCCTCTCCAAGGACCCA
AACGAGAAGCGTGACCACATGGTCCTCCTCGAGTTCGTCACCGCCGCCGGAATCACCCACGGAATGGACG
AGCTCTACAAGGAGAATCTGTACTTTCAATCCGGAAAGGTAAGTTTAAAATAACTTCGTATAGCATACAT
TATACGAAGTTATTTTCAGGGAGAGCAAAAGCTTATCTCCGAGGAGGACCTCTAAGGATGATCGACGCCA
ACGTCGTTGAATTTTCAAATTTTAAATACTGAATATTTGTTTTTTTTCCTATTATTTATTTATTCTCTTT
GTGTTTTTTTTCTTGCTTTCTAAAAAATTAATTCAATCCAAATCTAAACATTTTTTTTTCTCTTTCCGTC
TCCCAATTCGTATTCCGCTCCTCTCATCTGAACACAATGTGCAAGTTTATTTATCTTCTCGCTTTCATTT
CATTAGGACGTGGGGGGAATTGGTGGAAGGGGGAAACACACAAAAGGATGATGGAAATGAAATAAGGACA
CACAATATGCAACAACATTCAATTCAGAAATATGGAGGAAGGTTTAAAAGAAAACATAAAAATATATAGA
GGAGGAAGGAAACTAGCTGCCCTCGATTGTCTATCTTCCATTCTCACCAAGTTTCAACAACTTTATTCAG
TCATTCTTCTCTGGTTCATTTCCCAACCAATCTTCCCGAATAAAGCCCATCTGTCCTTTCGGCCACATTC
CTCACCTACATCCGTACTCCTTATCTCCCGTTCTTATCCAGTCTTTTATCGTCTCTGCGTCTCGCACACT
GTCTCGTCGGTAATGTAAAAAAAAAACAAAAAAAACTTGAAAACTTGCGGAAAGATTTCCTAATAAAAGG
AGACGAATCCGGTAGGAAATCGACAAGTCTCTGCTTCTCGAAGACTAGGTGAGTTACATTTCTTTGGCCG
AATTATTTTGAAATCCTAAATTTGATAATTTCAGAGATGTCTGTAAAACTTGCGTGTTATGTGACGGCTT
CGGTCACTGTCGCCACTCTTATGGTATGCTTCATGACCATGTCAACCATCTACTCGGAGGTTGATGGATT
CAGAGAGAAGCTTGATACCGAGATGAATGTGTTCAGAGTGAGTTAAATTATATTTTGAATTTTAAATAAT
TTTTAATTTTCTAGCAATCTACCAATGGATTGTGGAAGGACATAGTTGTCATCGGAAGATCTAGCAAGCG
TGTCCGTTGTCAATATGAAGAGACCAACGCTACCCCAACTCCACATGCTGATGGATCCCCATCTGCTCCA
CCAGGTCAACCACCAGCAGTTCCACCAGTCTTCAACCAGCCAAAGACTCCAAATGGAGCCAATGGAAATG
GACCAACCTGCAACTGCAATGCTGATAACAAGTGCCCAGCTGGACCATCCGGACCAAAGGGAGTTCCAGG
AGTTCCAGGACTCGACGGAGTTCCAGGACTTGACGGTGTTCCAGGAGTTGGAGCTGATGATATCGCTCCA
CAACGCGAGTCTGTCGGATGCTTCACTTGCCCACAAGGACCAGTTGGACCACCAGGAGCTCTTGGAAGAC
CAGGACCACGTGGACTTCCAGGACCAAGAGGACAAAATGGAAACCCAGGAAGAGATGGACAACCAGGACA
TCCAGGAGAGCAAGGATCATCCGGTCAAATCGGAAAGATCGGAGAGCCAGGACCACCAGGAGAGAAGGGA
CGCGACGCCGAGCATCCAATCGGAAGACCAGGACCAAAGGGACCAAGAGGAGATCAAGGACCAACAGGAC
CAGCTGGACAGAACGGTCTTCACGGACCACCAGGAGAGCCAGGAACCGTTGGACCAGAAGGACCATCTGG
AAAGCAAGGACGTCAAGGACCAGACGGAACCCAGGGAGAGACTGGACCAGACGGAAGACCAGGAAAGGAT
GCCGAGTACTGCCAGTGCCCAGACAAGTCTCCACCATCAGAGGCTGTCAACGCCAACCGTGGATACAGAA
ATATCTAAATTGTTGGTGTTTTCTAATAAAATATTTGAGATTCAGTGAGACTTTTTTCTTGGCGGCACAA
TAAAGTTTCCTCTTTTTGTTGGGTCACTCAACGAACACAATACAAATATTTGAGCGCTCGCATTTTTCTC
AACCTTTCGGGTTTAAAGCACTTCAAAATAGAATTGAAGAGAGATTGTGAAAGTACATCAGACAGAATCA
CATTTTGATAGCATTCACTTCACTCAGATGCAAACTTTTCAGTGACTATAAAAAGTCATAAAATAATAAC
ATTAAAAAAGCAAATAAATTAGCGAGAGAATTTTTTGACAAAAAGAAAGAAGAGTGATAGAGAAGAAGGG
AATGCTTGAAAGGATTTTGCATTTATCTTAATCACCGTCTTCGAGAAGACGAACCATGGCGCCAGTTTCA
GAATCCAAGTTTCTAATATAGTTCATCACAATGTTGACGTTGGTCCAACCTCCGGCTTGCATAATCTCTG
GGATGGAAACTCCAGCGCGAGCCATGTCACGGGCAGCTCCGACACGGGCGGAATGTCCAGACCAAGCCAA
GTAACGTTGTCCGGAATCATCCTTGGCTCCGTAGATGAGACGGTGGGTAGCTTCGAAGATTCCTGAAAAT
TTATTTTCAGCTTATTCTTAGCTAATATGTTGTTTAAACTTACCTTCAAGAGCTCGAGTCGAGAGTTGTG
ATGTTGCACTCGGGGCAGCAACTCCGTTCTTGCGAACACGACAGAACAGGTAGTTGTTTGGATCATCGGC
GACTCCGGAAACCGAAATCCAGCGCTCAACGAGCTTGGTAACTCCAAGGGAGAGCGCTTTTTCGACTCCG
GCAGTCGAGACCAGCGTTTTTGTACGTCCGATGTGGATGAGCATTCTTCCTCCGTCTGTGCGACTAATAT
CCTTGACGCGAATGCGGGCAATTTCGGCGATACGGAGAAGTGTGTTGTAAGCAATTCCGAGGAAGGCGAG
GTTTCGGATGTCCTGGCAACGATCGGAATTTTCCATAAGAGAACGGACCTGATCGAAGTCGGTTCTGAAA
ATTTCGTCAAGTCTTAGGATTGAATACATTAATATTTAAACTTACCTTTCGAAGGCGAGGGCTTGCTTGG
CTCTCTCTCCAGCATCAACATTTTCCTTGCGGATACGTCTCATTACGAGAGATACGGCATTAGAATCTGA
TGGGCGTGGAAGTCCAGATCGGCGATGGAGCATATTGAGCTGTCCGAGATGTTGTTGGATCGTCTTCACC
GCCAATCCACGAGCTTGGAGGTAGAGCAAGTAGTCACGAACGTCTTCTGGCTCGGCTGGGAACCACTTGC
GGTTGTTAAGCTTGCACCAGGCAGCCCAAGAACGGCACACTGAGAGAAGCATCTTCCAGGTGTGCTCGGA
GAAGGCTTGTCTGTCACGGAACATATCCATGAGGTTCTTGCGAACTTCATCACTTGTCGCGTCAACTGGA
AGTGCTGGAAGATTTTGATGAACAGTGAGAAGATTTGACATATTTTCGAAGTTTTTTAGATGCACTAGAA
CAAAGCGTGTTGGCTTCCTCTGAGCCCGCTTTCCTTATATACCCGCATTCTGCAGCCTTACAGAATGTTC
TAGAAGGTCCTAGATGCATTCGTTTGAAAATACTCCCGGTGGGTGCAAAGAGACGCAGACGGAAAATGTA
TCTGGGTCTCTTTATTGTGTACACTACTTTTCCATGTACCGAATGTGAGTCGCCCTCCTTTTGCAACAAG
CAGCTCGAATGTTCTAGAAAAAGGTGGAAAATAGTATAAATACCGTTGAAAATAAATACCGAACAACATT
TGCTCTAATTGTGAAATTAGAAATCTTCAAACTATAATCATGTCACTTTACCACTATTTCCGTCCAGCTC
AACGTTCCGTTTTTGGTGATCATTTTTGCTTTCGTCGTAAATCTACACACGCGTCTCTTCCGTGCGAGAG
TCCAAGCCAGCAGCCAAATTCGTTGACTGAGTATTCAACGTTTATACGTTGTCGGCAACGAGAAATAGGA
AAATGCATCGGGAAATGTTCTTTTTTCGATTTTTTCCAAGGTTTTGACAAATTTTACCACGAATTTTGCT
ATGTTTTCAATTAAAAAATATGTTATTCAACTGTTTCTATGAGGAAAATAAGGCTTTGCATGTAATTTTC
TTATTCAGCATAATTTTTAATTAATTTGAATTTTCTGTCCTAACGTTTATTTTGTTTTCTTGGTTATGAC
TGATCTGAAATTAATTTTTGAATTTTAAGGTAATATGTCAGGCGGTGCCGCAAGTTTGTACAAAAAAGCA
GGCTCCATGAAAAAGCCTGAACTCACCGCGACGTCTGTCGAGAAGTTTCTGATCGAAAAGTTCGACAGCG
TCTCCGACCTGATGCAGCTCTCGGAGGGCGAAGAATCTCGTGCTTTCAGCTTCGATGTAGGAGGGCGTGG
ATATGTCCTGCGGGTAAATAGCTGCGCCGATGGTTTCTACAAAGATCGTTATGTTTATCGGCACTTTGCA
TCGGCCGCGCTCCCGATTCCGGAAGTGCTTGACATTGGGGAATTCAGCGAGAGCCTGACCTATTGCATCT
CCCGCCGTGCACAGGGTGTCACGTTGCAAGACCTGCCTGAAACCGAACTGCCCGCTGTTCTGCAGCCGGT
CGCGGAGGCCATGGATGCGATCGCTGCGGCCGATCTTAGCCAGACGAGCGGGTTCGGCCCATTCGGACCG
CAAGGAATCGGTCAATACACTACATGGCGTGATTTCATATGCGCGATTGCTGATCCCCATGTGTATCACT
GGCAAACTGTGATGGACGACACCGTCAGTGCGTCCGTCGCGCAGGCTCTCGATGAGCTGATGCTTTGGGC
CGAGGACTGCCCCGAAGTCCGGCACCTCGTGCACGCGGATTTCGGCTCCAACAATGTCCTGACGGACAAT
GGCCGCATAACAGCGGTCATTGACTGGAGCGAGGCGATGTTCGGGGATTCCCAATACGAGGTCGCCAACA
TCTTCTTCTGGAGGCCGTGGTTGGCTTGTATGGAGCAGCAGACGCGCTACTTCGAGCGGAGGCATCCGGA
GCTTGCAGGATCGCCGCGGCTCCGGGCGTATATGCTCCGCATTGGTCTTGACCAACTCTATCAGAGCTTG
GTTGACGGCAATTTCGATGATGCAGCTTGGGCGCAGGGTCGATGCGACGCAATCGTCCGATCCGGAGCCG
GGACTGTCGGGCGTACACAAATCGCCCGCAGAAGCGCGGCCGTCTGGACCGATGGCTGTGTAGAAGTACT
CGCCGATAGTGGAAACCGACGCCCCAGCACTCGTCCGAGGGCAAAGGAATAGACCCAGCTTTCTTGTACA
AAGTGGGTCCAATTACTCTTCAACATCCCTACATGCTCTTTCTCCCTGTGCTCCCACCCCCTATTTTTGT
TATTATCAAAAAACTTCTCTTAATTTCTTTGTTTTTTAGCTTCTTTTAAGTCACCTCTAACAATGAAATT
GTGTAGATTCAAAAATAGAATTAATTCGTAATAAAAAGTCGAAAAAAATTGTGCTCCCTCCCCCCATTAA
TAATAATTCTATCCCAAAATCTACACAATGTTCTGTGTACACTTCTTATGTTTTTTACTTCTGATAAATT
TTTTTGAAACATCATAGAAAAAACCGCACACAAAATACCTTATCATATGTTACGTTTCAGTTTATGACCG
CAATTTTTAATAACTTCGTATAGCATACATTATACGAAGTTATTTTCAGGGAGCCGGATCTGATTACGGA
TCCGGAGGTGGCGGGATGCCTAAAGATCCAGCCAAACCTCCGGCCAAGGCACAAGTTGTGGGATGGCCAC
CGGTGAGATCATACCGGAAGAACGTGATGGTTTCCTGCCAAAAATCAAGCGGTGGCCCGGAGGCGGCGGC
GTTCGTGAAGGGTGGTGGCGGTTCTGGCTCAGGATCTGATTATAAAGACGATGACGATAAGCGTGACTAC
AAGGACGACGACGACAAGCGTGATTACAAGGATGACGATGACAAGAGACTAGTTCGACCTGCAGACTGGC
TGTGTATAAGGGAGCCTGACATTTATATTCCCCAGAACATCAGGTTAATGGCGTTTTTGATGTCATTTTC
GCGGTGGCTGAGATCAGCCACTTCTTCCCCGATAACGGAGACCGGCACACTGGCCATATCGGTGGTCATC
ATGCGCCAGCTTTCATCCCCGATATGCACCACCGGGTAAAGTTCACGGGGGACTTTATCTGACAGCAGAC
GTGCACTGGCCAGGGGGATCACCATCCGTCGCCCGGGCGTGTCAATAATATCACTCTGTACATCCACAAA
CAGACGATAACGGCTCTCTCTTTTATAGGTGTAAACCTTAAACTGCATTTCACCAGCCCCTGTTCTCGTC
GGCAAAAGAGCCGTTCATTTCAATAAACCGGGCGACCTCAGCCATCCCTTCCTGATTTTCCGCTTTCCAG
CGTTCGGCACGCAGACGACGGGCTTCATTCTGCATGGTTGTGCTTACCGAACCGGAGATATTGACATCAT
ATATGCCTTGAGCAACTGATAGCTGTCGCTGTCAACTGTCACTGTAATACGCTGCTTCATAGCATACCTC
TTTTTGACATACTTCGGGTTCCTAGGAAATCGATAAATGGTCATAGCTGTTTCCTGTGTGAAATTGTTAT
CCGCTCACAATTCCACACAACATACGAGCCGGAAGCATAAAGTGTAAAGCCTGGGGTGCCTAATGAGTGA
GCTAACTCACATTAATTGCGTTGCGCTCACTGCCCGCTTTCCAGTCGGGAAACCTGTCGTGCCAGCTGCA
TTAATGAATCGGCCAACGCGCGGGGAGAGGCGGTTTGCGTATTGGGCGCTCTTCCGCTTCCTCGCTCACT
GACTCGCTGCGCTCGGTCGTTCGGCTGCGGCGAGCGGTATCAGCTCACTCAAAGGCGGTAATACGGTTAT
CCACAGAATCAGGGGATAACGCAGGAAAGAACATGTGAGCAAAAGGCCAGCAAAAGGCCAGGAACCGTAA
AAAGGCCGCGTTGCTGGCGTTTTTCCATAGGCTCCGCCCCCCTGACGAGCATCACAAAAATCGACGCTCA
AGTCAGAGGTGGCGAAACCCGACAGGACTATAAAGATACCAGGCGTTTCCCCCTGGAAGCTCCCTCGTGC
GCTCTCCTGTTCCGACCCTGCCGCTTACCGGATACCTGTCCGCCTTTCTCCCTTCGGGAAGCGTGGCGCT
TTCTCATAGCTCACGCTGTAGGTATCTCAGTTCGGTGTAGGTCGTTCGCTCCAAGCTGGGCTGTGTGCAC
GAACCCCCCGTTCAGCCCGACCGCTGCGCCTTATCCGGTAACTATCGTCTTGAGTCCAACCCGGTAAGAC
ACGACTTATCGCCACTGGCAGCAGCCACTGGTAACAGGATTAGCAGAGCGAGGTATGTAGGCGGTGCTAC
AGAGTTCTTGAAGTGGTGGCCTAACTACGGCTACACTAGAAGAACAGTATTTGGTATCTGCGCTCTGCTG
AAGCCAGTTACCTTCGGAAAAAGAGTTGGTAGCTCTTGATCCGGCAAACAAACCACCGCTGGTAGCGGTG
GTTTTTTTGTTTGCAAGCAGCAGATTACGCGCAGAAAAAAAGGATCTCAAGAAGATCCTTTGATCTTTTC
TACGGGGTCTGACGCTCAGTGGAACGAAAACTCACGTTAAGGGATTTTGGTCATGAGATTATCAAAAAGG
ATCTTCACCTAGATCCTTTTAAATTAAAAATGAAGTTTTAAATCAATCTAAAGTATATATGAGTAAACTT
GGTCTGACAGTTACCAATGCTTAATCAGTGAGGCACCTATCTCAGCGATCTGTCTATTTCGTTCATCCAT
AGTTGCCTGACTCCCCGTCGTGTAGATAACTACGATACGGGAGGGCTTACCATCTGGCCCCAGTGCTGCA
ATGATACCGCGAGACCCACGCTCACCGGCTCCAGATTTATCAGCAATAAACCAGCCAGCCGGAAGGGCCG
AGCGCAGAAGTGGTCCTGCAACTTTATCCGCCTCCATCCAGTCTATTAATTGTTGCCGGGAAGCTAGAGT
AAGTAGTTCGCCAGTTAATAGTTTGCGCAACGTTGTTGCCATTGCTACAGGCATCGTGGTGTCACGCTCG
TCGTTTGGTATGGCTTCATTCAGCTCCGGTTCCCAACGATCAAGGCGAGTTACATGATCCCCCATGTTGT
GCAAAAAAGCGGTTAGCTCCTTCGGTCCTCCGATCGTTGTCAGAAGTAAGTTGGCCGCAGTGTTATCACT
CATGGTTATGGCAGCACTGCATAATTCTCTTACTGTCATGCCATCCGTAAGATGCTTTTCTGTGACTGGT
GAGTACTCAACCAAGTCATTCTGAGAATAGTGTATGCGGCGACCGAGTTGCTCTTGCCCGGCGTCAATAC
GGGATAATACCGCGCCACATAGCAGAACTTTAAAAGTGCTCATCATTGGAAAACGTTCTTCGGGGCGAAA
ACTCTCAAGGATCTTACCGCTGTTGAGATCCAGTTCGATGTAACCCACTCGTGCACCCAACTGATCTTCA
GCATCTTTTACTTTCACCAGCGTTTCTGGGTGAGCAAAAACAGGAAGGCAAAATGCCGCAAAAAAGGGAA
TAAGGGCGACACGGAAATGTTGAATACTCATACTCTTCCTTTTTCAATATTATTGAAGCATTTATCAGGG
TTATTGTCTCATGAGCGGATACATATTTGAATGTATTTAGAAAAATAAACAAATAGGGGTTCCGCGCACA
TTTCCCCGAAAAGTGCCACCTGACGTCTAAGAAACCATTATTATCATGACATTAACCTATAAAAATAGGC
GTATCACGAGGCCCTTTCGTC
